Addgene plasmid #170358: PIP2-YFP(UST) sensor
Purpose: PH-YFP(UST) fusion used to measure realtime changes in PIP2 levels.
Depositing lab: Kees Jalink. Depositing organization: Netherlands Cancer Institute.
Backbone
  Vector backbone: pcDNA3
  Backbone size w/o insert (bp): 5500
  Vector type: Mammalian Expression
  Selectable markers: Neomycin (select with G418)
Growth in bacteria
  Bacterial resistance: Ampicillin, 100 μg/mL
  Growth temperature: 37°C
  Growth strain: DH5alpha
  Copy number: High Copy
Gene/Insert
  Gene/Insert name: PH-YFP(UST)
  Species: H. sapiens (human)
  Entrez Gene: PLCD1 (a.k.a. NDNC3, PLC-III)
  Promoter: CMV
  Cloning method: Restriction Enzyme; 5′ cloning site Unknown (unknown if destroyed)
Terms and licenses: Academic/Nonprofit Terms; Industry Terms: Not Available to Industry
How to cite: PIP2-YFP(UST) sensor was a gift from Kees Jalink (Addgene plasmid # 170358 ; http://n2t.net/addgene:170358 ; RRID:Addgene_170358)
