[The description below was written by a language model from this plasmid's Addgene catalogue record and pLannotate feature annotations shown in this document.]
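Description:
PIP2-YFP(UST) sensor is a mammalian expression plasmid built on the pcDNA3 backbone that encodes a fluorescent reporter for phosphatidylinositol 4,5-bisphosphate (PIP2). It is maintained in E. coli at high copy through a ColE1/pUC-type origin with ampicillin selection from the β-lactamase gene, and it also carries an f1 origin. For mammalian cells, an SV40 early promoter drives a neomycin phosphotransferase gene followed by an SV40 polyadenylation signal, allowing G418 selection of stable transfectants. Several short annotated fragments (HIV-1 LTR, ble, lacI, RSF origin, bom) appear to be backbone remnants or partial sequence matches rather than functional elements.

The payload sits between the CMV immediate-early enhancer/promoter and the bovine growth hormone polyadenylation signal, flanked by the T7 and SP6 phage promoters typical of pcDNA3. It consists of a yellow fluorescent protein, annotated as matching monomeric EYFP, followed after a short linker by a fragment of human PLCD1 (phospholipase C delta 1), which the catalogue entry identifies as the PH domain. Although the insert is named PH-YFP, the feature table places the fluorescent protein upstream of the PLCD1 fragment. The record does not explain what the "UST" designation means or how this YFP differs from standard variants.

This PLCD1 region binds PIP2, so the fusion is expected to report PIP2 abundance through its association with PIP2-containing membranes. The stated purpose is real-time measurement of changes in PIP2 levels; the record does not specify the optical readout or any partner construct used with it.
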