Features (pLannotate 1.2.2; 24 found; start..end, strand, type, name):
    126..714     -  rep_origin     ori: high-copy-number ColE1/pMB1/pBR322/pUC origin of replication
    885..1745    -  CDS            AmpR: β-lactamase; bla; confers resistance to ampicillin, carbenicillin, and related antibiotics
   1746..1850    -  promoter       AmpR promoter: bla
   1909..1961    -  misc_feature   bom (fragment): basis of mobility region from pBR322
   2116..2495    +  enhancer       CMV enhancer: human cytomegalovirus immediate early enhancer
   2496..2699    +  promoter       CMV promoter: human cytomegalovirus (CMV) immediate early promoter
   2695..2728    +  LTR            5' LTR (truncated) (fragment): truncated 5' long terminal repeat (LTR) from HIV-1
   2744..2762    +  promoter       T7 promoter: promoter for bacteriophage T7 RNA polymerase
   2788..2808    -  misc_feature   MCS (fragment): pUC18/19 multiple cloning site
   2809..3525    +  CDS            mEYFP: mEYFP is a basic (constitutively fluorescent) yellow fluorescent protein published in 2002, derived from Aequorea victoria. It is reported to be a very rapidly-maturing monomer.
   3547..4068    +  CDS            PLCD1 (fragment): PLCD1_HUMAN - Experimental evidence at protein level: Swiss-Prot protein existence level 1. The production of the second messenger molecules diacylglycerol (DAG) and inositol 1,4,5-trisphosphate (IP3) is mediated by activated phosphatidylinositol-specific phospholipase C enzymes (PubMed:9188725). Essential for trophoblast and placental development (By similarity). Binds phosphatidylinositol 4,5-bisphosphate (PubMed:7890667, PubMed:9188725). From Homo sapiens (Human).
   4116..4134    -  promoter       SP6 promoter: promoter for bacteriophage SP6 RNA polymerase
   4160..4384    +  polyA_signal   bGH poly(A) signal: bovine growth hormone polyadenylation signal
   4388..4409    +  promoter       SV40 promoter (fragment): SV40 enhancer and early promoter
   4430..4858    +  rep_origin     f1 ori (sequence partly withheld): f1 bacteriophage origin of replication; arrow indicates direction of (+) strand synthesis
   4872..5201    +  promoter       SV40 promoter: SV40 enhancer and early promoter
   5268..6059    +  CDS            neo: KKA2_KLEPN - Also known as kan, nptII. Experimental evidence at protein level: Swiss-Prot protein existence level 1. Resistance to kanamycin, neomycin, paromomycin, ribostamycin, butirosin and gentamicin B. From Klebsiella pneumoniae.
   6083..6241    +  CDS            ble (fragment): BLE_KLEPN - Experimental evidence at protein level: Swiss-Prot protein existence level 1. Binding protein with a strong affinity to the bleomycin family of antibiotics. Binds to CL990; an antimitotic-antibiotic compound. From Klebsiella pneumoniae.
   6236..6357    +  polyA_signal   SV40 poly(A) signal: SV40 polyadenylation signal
   6430..6446    -  protein_bind   lac operator: The lac repressor binds to the lac operator to inhibit transcription in E. coli. This inhibition can be relieved by adding lactose or isopropyl-β-D-thiogalactopyranoside (IPTG). lac repressor encoded by lacI
   6454..6484    -  promoter       lac promoter: promoter for the E. coli lac operon
   6499..6520    -  protein_bind   CAP binding site: CAP binding activates transcription in the presence of cAMP. E. coli catabolite activator protein
   6533..6625    -  CDS            lacI (fragment): lac repressor; lacI; The lac repressor binds to the lac operator to inhibit transcription in E. coli. This inhibition can be relieved by adding lactose or isopropyl-β-D-thiogalactopyranoside (IPTG).
   6627..6682    -  rep_origin     RSF ori (fragment): Plasmids containing the RSF 1030 origin of replication can be propagated in E. coli cells that contain additional plasmids with compatible origins.
>Addgene plasmid #170358 | PIP2-YFP(UST) sensor | addgene full sequence | sequence record 335511 | Addgene NGS Result
GTATCAGCTCACTCAAAGGCGGTAATACGGTTATCCACAGAATCAGGGGATAACGCAGGAAAGAACATGT
GAGCAAAAGGCCAGCAAAAGGCCAGGAACCGTAAAAAGGCCGCGTTGCTGGCGTTTTTCCATAGGCTCCG
CCCCCCTGACGAGCATCACAAAAATCGACGCTCAAGTCAGAGGTGGCGAAACCCGACAGGACTATAAAGA
TACCAGGCGTTTCCCCCTGGAAGCTCCCTCGTGCGCTCTCCTGTTCCGACCCTGCCGCTTACCGGATACC
TGTCCGCCTTTCTCCCTTCGGGAAGCGTGGCGCTTTCTCATAGCTCACGCTGTAGGTATCTCAGTTCGGT
GTAGGTCGTTCGCTCCAAGCTGGGCTGTGTGCACGAACCCCCCGTTCAGCCCGACCGCTGCGCCTTATCC
GGTAACTATCGTCTTGAGTCCAACCCGGTAAGACACGACTTATCGCCACTGGCAGCAGCCACTGGTAACA
GGATTAGCAGAGCGAGGTATGTAGGCGGTGCTACAGAGTTCTTGAAGTGGTGGCCTAACTACGGCTACAC
TAGAAGAACAGTATTTGGTATCTGCGCTCTGCTGAAGCCAGTTACCTTCGGAAAAAGAGTTGGTAGCTCT
TGATCCGGCAAACAAACCACCGCTGGTAGCGGTGGTTTTTTTGTTTGCAAGCAGCAGATTACGCGCAGAA
AAAAAGGATCTCAAGAAGATCCTTTGATCTTTTCTACGGGGTCTGACGCTCAGTGGAACGAAAACTCACG
TTAAGGGATTTTGGTCATGAGATTATCAAAAAGGATCTTCACCTAGATCCTTTTAAATTAAAAATGAAGT
TTTAAATCAATCTAAAGTATATATGAGTAAACTTGGTCTGACAGTTACCAATGCTTAATCAGTGAGGCAC
CTATCTCAGCGATCTGTCTATTTCGTTCATCCATAGTTGCCTGACTCCCCGTCGTGTAGATAACTACGAT
ACGGGAGGGCTTACCATCTGGCCCCAGTGCTGCAATGATACCGCGAGACCCACGCTCACCGGCTCCAGAT
TTATCAGCAATAAACCAGCCAGCCGGAAGGGCCGAGCGCAGAAGTGGTCCTGCAACTTTATCCGCCTCCA
TCCAGTCTATTAATTGTTGCCGGGAAGCTAGAGTAAGTAGTTCGCCAGTTAATAGTTTGCGCAACGTTGT
TGCCATTGCTACAGGCATCGTGGTGTCACGCTCGTCGTTTGGTATGGCTTCATTCAGCTCCGGTTCCCAA
CGATCAAGGCGAGTTACATGATCCCCCATGTTGTGCAAAAAAGCGGTTAGCTCCTTCGGTCCTCCGATCG
TTGTCAGAAGTAAGTTGGCCGCAGTGTTATCACTCATGGTTATGGCAGCACTGCATAATTCTCTTACTGT
CATGCCATCCGTAAGATGCTTTTCTGTGACTGGTGAGTACTCAACCAAGTCATTCTGAGAATAGTGTATG
CGGCGACCGAGTTGCTCTTGCCCGGCGTCAATACGGGATAATACCGCGCCACATAGCAGAACTTTAAAAG
TGCTCATCATTGGAAAACGTTCTTCGGGGCGAAAACTCTCAAGGATCTTACCGCTGTTGAGATCCAGTTC
GATGTAACCCACTCGTGCACCCAACTGATCTTCAGCATCTTTTACTTTCACCAGCGTTTCTGGGTGAGCA
AAAACAGGAAGGCAAAATGCCGCAAAAAAGGGAATAAGGGCGACACGGAAATGTTGAATACTCATACTCT
TCCTTTTTCAATATTATTGAAGCATTTATCAGGGTTATTGTCTCATGAGCGGATACATATTTGAATGTAT
TTAGAAAAATAAACAAATAGGGGTTCCGCGCACATTTCCCCGAAAAGTGCCACCTGACGTCGACGGATCG
GGAGATCTCCCGATCCCCTATGGTGCACTCTCAGTACAATCTGCTCTGATGCCGCATAGTTAAGCCAGTA
TCTGCTCCCTGCTTGTGTGTTGGAGGTCGCTGAGTAGTGCGCGAGCAAAATTTAAGCTACAACAAGGCAA
GGCTTGACCGACAATTGCATGAAGAATCTGCTTAGGGTTAGGCGTTTTGCGCTGCTTCGCGATGTACGGG
CCAGATATACGCGTTGACATTGATTATTGACTAGTTATTAATAGTAATCAATTACGGGGTCATTAGTTCA
TAGCCCATATATGGAGTTCCGCGTTACATAACTTACGGTAAATGGCCCGCCTGGCTGACCGCCCAACGAC
CCCCGCCCATTGACGTCAATAATGACGTATGTTCCCATAGTAACGCCAATAGGGACTTTCCATTGACGTC
AATGGGTGGAGTATTTACGGTAAACTGCCCACTTGGCAGTACATCAAGTGTATCATATGCCAAGTACGCC
CCCTATTGACGTCAATGACGGTAAATGGCCCGCCTGGCATTATGCCCAGTACATGACCTTATGGGACTTT
CCTACTTGGCAGTACATCTACGTATTAGTCATCGCTATTACCATGGTGATGCGGTTTTGGCAGTACATCA
ATGGGCGTGGATAGCGGTTTGACTCACGGGGATTTCCAAGTCTCCACCCCATTGACGTCAATGGGAGTTT
GTTTTGGCACCAAAATCAACGGGACTTTCCAAAATGTCGTAACAACTCCGCCCCATTGACGCAAATGGGC
GGTAGGCGTGTACGGTGGGAGGTCTATATAAGCAGAGCTCTCTGGCTAACTAGAGAACCCACTGCTTACT
GGCTTATCGAAATTAATACGACTCACTATAGGGAGACCCAAGCTTGGTACCGAGCTCGGATCCCCGGGTA
CCGAGCTCATGGTGAGCAAGGGCGAGGAGCTGTTCACCGGGGTGGTGCCCATCCTGGTCGAGCTGGACGG
CGACGTAAACGGCCACAAGTTCAGCGTGTCCGGCGAGGGCGAGGGCGATGCCACCTACGGCAAGCTGACC
CTGAAGTTCATCTGCACCACCGGCAAGCTGCCCGTGCCCTGGCCCACCCTCGTGACCACCTTCGGCTACG
GCGTGCAGTGCTTCGCCCGCTACCCCGACCACATGAAGCAGCACGACTTCTTCAAGTCCGCCATGCCCGA
AGGCTACGTCCAGGAGCGCACCATCTTCTTCAAGGACGACGGCAACTACAAGACCCGCGCCGAGGTGAAG
TTCGAGGGCGACACCCTGGTGAACCGCATCGAGCTGAAGGGCATCGACTTCAAGGAGGACGGCAACATCC
TGGGGCACAAGCTGGAGTACAACTACAACAGCCACAACGTCTATATCATGGCCGACAAGCAGAAGAACGG
CATCAAGGTGAACTTCAAGATCCGCCACAACATCGAGGACGGCAGCGTGCAGCTCGCCGACCACTACCAG
CAGAACACCCCCATCGGCGACGGCCCCGTGCTGCTGCCCGACAACCACTACCTGAGCTACCAGTCCAAAC
TGAGCAAAGACCCCAACGAGAAGCGCGATCACATGGTCCTGCTGGAGTTCGTGACCGCCGCCGGGATCAC
TCTCGGCATGGACGAGCTGTACAAGCCGAATTCCCGGGTCTCAGCCATGGACTCGGGCCGGGACTTCCTG
ACCCTGCACGGCCTACAGGATGATGAGGATCTACAGGCGCTGCTGAAGGGCAGCCAGCTCCTGAAGGTGA
AGTCCAGCTCATGGAGGAGAGAGCGCTTCTACAAGTTGCAGGAGGACTGCAAGACCATCTGGCAGGAGTC
CCGCAAGGTCATGCGGACCCCGGAGTCCCAGCTGTTCTCCATCGAGGACATTCAGGAGGTGCGAATGGGG
CACCGCACGGAGGGTCTGGAGAAGTTCGCCCGTGATGTGCCCGAGGACCGCTGCTTCTCCATTGTCTTCA
AGGACCAGCGCAATACACTAGACCTCATCGCCCCATCGCCAGCTGATGCCCAGCACTGGGTGCTGGGGCT
GCACAAGATCATCCACCACTCAGGCTCCATGGACCAGCGTCAGAAGCTACAGCACTGGATTCACTCCTGC
TTGCGAAAAGCTGACAAAAACAAGGACAACAAGATGAGCTTCAAGGAGCTGCAGAACTTCCTGAAGGAGC
TCAACATCTGATATCGGTACCGCGGCCGCTCGAGCATGCATCTAGAGGGCCCTATTCTATAGTGTCACCT
AAATGCTAGAGCTCGCTGATCAGCCTCGACTGTGCCTTCTAGTTGCCAGCCATCTGTTGTTTGCCCCTCC
CCCGTGCCTTCCTTGACCCTGGAAGGTGCCACTCCCACTGTCCTTTCCTAATAAAATGAGGAAATTGCAT
CGCATTGTCTGAGTAGGTGTCATTCTATTCTGGGGGGTGGGGTGGGGCAGGACAGCAAGGGGGAGGATTG
GGAAGACAATAGCAGGCATGCTGGGGATGCGGTGGGCTCTATGGCTTCTGAGGCGGAAAGAACCAGCTGG
GGCTCTAGGGGGTATCCCC
[124 nt withheld, positions 4430-4553]
C
[91 nt withheld, positions 4555-4645]
A
[49 nt withheld, positions 4647-4695]
CCTTTGACGTTGGAGTCCACGTTCTTT
[37 nt withheld, positions 4723-4759]
ACCCTATCTCGGTCTATTCTTTTGATTTATAAGGGATTTTGCCGATTTCGGCCTATTGGTTAAAAAATGA
GCTGATTTAACAAAAATTTAACGCGAATTAATTCTGTGGAATGTGTGTCAGTTAGGGTGTGGAAAGTCCC
CAGGCTCCCCAGCAGGCAGAAGTATGCAAAGCATGCATCTCAATTAGTCAGCAACCAGGTGTGGAAAGTC
CCCAGGCTCCCCAGCAGGCAGAAGTATGCAAAGCATGCATCTCAATTAGTCAGCAACCATAGTCCCGCCC
CTAACTCCGCCCATCCCGCCCCTAACTCCGCCCAGTTCCGCCCATTCTCCGCCCCATGGCTGACTAATTT
TTTTTATTTATGCAGAGGCCGAGGCCGCCTCTGCCTCTGAGCTATTCCAGAAGTAGTGAGGAGGCTTTTT
TGGAGGCCTAGGCTTTTGCAAAAAGCTCCCGGGAGCTTGTATATCCATTTTCGGATCTGATCAAGAGACA
GGATGAGGATCGTTTCGCATGATTGAACAAGATGGATTGCACGCAGGTTCTCCGGCCGCTTGGGTGGAGA
GGCTATTCGGCTATGACTGGGCACAACAGACAATCGGCTGCTCTGATGCCGCCGTGTTCCGGCTGTCAGC
GCAGGGGCGCCCGGTTCTTTTTGTCAAGACCGACCTGTCCGGTGCCCTGAATGAACTGCAGGACGAGGCA
GCGCGGCTATCGTGGCTGGCCACGACGGGCGTTCCTTGCGCAGCTGTGCTCGACGTTGTCACTGAAGCGG
GAAGGGACTGGCTGCTATTGGGCGAAGTGCCGGGGCAGGATCTCCTGTCATCTCACCTTGCTCCTGCCGA
GAAAGTATCCATCATGGCTGATGCAATGCGGCGGCTGCATACGCTTGATCCGGCTACCTGCCCATTCGAC
CACCAAGCGAAACATCGCATCGAGCGAGCACGTACTCGGATGGAAGCCGGTCTTGTCGATCAGGATGATC
TGGACGAAGAGCATCAGGGGCTCGCGCCAGCCGAACTGTTCGCCAGGCTCAAGGCGCGCATGCCCGACGG
CGAGGATCTCGTCGTGACCCATGGCGATGCCTGCTTGCCGAATATCATGGTGGAAAATGGCCGCTTTTCT
GGATTCATCGACTGTGGCCGGCTGGGTGTGGCGGACCGCTATCAGGACATAGCGTTGGCTACCCGTGATA
TTGCTGAAGAGCTTGGCGGCGAATGGGCTGACCGCTTCCTCGTGCTTTACGGTATCGCCGCTCCCGATTC
GCAGCGCATCGCCTTCTATCGCCTTCTTGACGAGTTCTTCTGAGCGGGACTCTGGGGTTCGAAATGACCG
ACCAAGCGACGCCCAACCTGCCATCACGAGATTTCGATTCCACCGCCGCCTTCTATGAAAGGTTGGGCTT
CGGAATCGTTTTCCGGGACGCCGGCTGGATGATCCTCCAGCGCGGGGATCTCATGCTGGAGTTCTTCGCC
CACCCCAACTTGTTTATTGCAGCTTATAATGGTTACAAATAAAGCAATAGCATCACAAATTTCACAAATA
AAGCATTTTTTTCACTGCATTCTAGTTGTGGTTTGTCCAAACTCATCAATGTATCTTATCATGTCTGTAT
ACCGTCGACCTCTAGCTAGAGCTTGGCGTAATCATGGTCATAGCTGTTTCCTGTGTGAAATTGTTATCCG
CTCACAATTCCACACAACATACGAGCCGGAAGCATAAAGTGTAAAGCCTGGGGTGCCTAATGAGTGAGCT
AACTCACATTAATTGCGTTGCGCTCACTGCCCGCTTTCCAGTCGGGAAACCTGTCGTGCCAGCTGCATTA
ATGAATCGGCCAACGCGCGGGGAGAGGCGGTTTGCGTATTGGGCGCTCTTCCGCTTCCTCGCTCACTGAC
TCGCTGCGCTCGGTCGTTCGGCTGCGGCGAGCG
