>Addgene plasmid #170358 | PIP2-YFP(UST) sensor | depositor partial sequence | sequence record 330192 | ORF encoding YFP(UST)-PH
ATGGTGAGCAAGGGCGAGGAGCTGTTCACCGGGGTGGTGCCCATCCTGGTCGAGCTGGACGGCGACGTAA
ACGGCCACAAGTTCAGCGTGTCCGGCGAGGGCGAGGGCGATGCCACCTACGGCAAGCTGACCCTGAAGTT
CATCTGCACCACCGGCAAGCTGCCCGTGCCCTGGCCCACCCTCGTGACCACCTTCGGCTACGGCGTGCAG
TGCTTCGCCCGCTACCCCGACCACATGAAGCAGCACGACTTCTTCAAGTCCGCCATGCCCGAAGGCTACG
TCCAGGAGCGCACCATCTTCTTCAAGGACGACGGCAACTACAAGACCCGCGCCGAGGTGAAGTTCGAGGG
CGACACCCTGGTGAACCGCATCGAGCTGAAGGGCATCGACTTCAAGGAGGACGGCAACATCCTGGGGCAC
AAGCTGGAGTACAACTACAACAGCCACAACGTCTATATCATGGCCGACAAGCAGAAGAACGGCATCAAGG
TGAACTTCAAGATCCGCCACAACATCGAGGACGGCAGCGTGCAGCTCGCCGACCACTACCAGCAGAACAC
CCCCATCGGCGACGGCCCCGTGCTGCTGCCCGACAACCACTACCTGAGCTACCAGTCCAAACTGAGCAAA
GACCCCAACGAGAAGCGCGATCACATGGTCCTGCTGGAGTTCGTGACCGCCGCCGGGATCACTCTCGGCA
TGGACGAGCTGTACAAGCCGAATTCCCGGGTCTCAGCCATGGACTCGGGCCGGGACTTCCTGACCCTGCA
CGGCCTACAGGATGATGAGGATCTACAGGCGCTGCTGAAGGGCAGCCAGCTCCTGAAGGTGAAGTCCAGC
TCATGGAGGAGAGAGCGCTTCTACAAGTTGCAGGAGGACTGCAAGACCATCTGGCAGGAGTCCCGCAAGG
TCATGCGGACCCCGGAGTCCCAGCTGTTCTCCATCGAGGACATTCAGGAGGTGCGAATGGGGCACCGCAC
GGAGGGTCTGGAGAAGTTCGCCCGTGATGTGCCCGAGGACCGCTGCTTCTCCATTGTCTTCAAGGACCAG
CGCAATACACTAGACCTCATCGCCCCATCGCCAGCTGATGCCCAGCACTGGGTGCTGGGGCTGCACAAGA
TCATCCACCACTCAGGCTCCATGGACCAGCGTCAGAAGCTACAGCACTGGATTCACTCCTGCTTGCGAAA
AGCTGACAAAAACAAGGACAACAAGATGAGCTTCAAGGAGCTGCAGAACTTCCTGAAGGAGCTCAACATC
TGA
